>Addgene plasmid #22368 | pCI-MOR253-1 | depositor full sequence | sequence record 10277 | Author sequence
TCAATATTGGCCATTAGCCATATTATTCATTGGTTATATAGCATAAATCAATATTGGCTATTGGCCATTG
CATACGTTGTATCTATATCATAATATGTACATTTATATTGGCTCATGTCCAATATGACCGCCATGTTGGC
ATTGATTATTGACTAGTTATTAATAGTAATCAATTACGGGGTCATTAGTTCATAGCCCATATATGGAGTT
CCGCGTTACATAACTTACGGTAAATGGCCCGCCTGGCTGACCGCCCAACGACCCCCGCCCATTGACGTCA
ATAATGACGTATGTTCCCATAGTAACGCCAATAGGGACTTTCCATTGACGTCAATGGGTGGAGTATTTAC
GGTAAACTGCCCACTTGGCAGTACATCAAGTGTATCATATGCCAAGTCCGCCCCCTATTGACGTCAATGA
CGGTAAATGGCCCGCCTGGCATTATGCCCAGTACATGACCTTACGGGACTTTCCTACTTGGCAGTACATC
TACGTATTAGTCATCGCTATTACCATGGTGATGCGGTTTTGGCAGTACACCAATGGGCGTGGATAGCGGT
TTGACTCACGGGGATTTCCAAGTCTCCACCCCATTGACGTCAATGGGAGTTTGTTTTGGCACCAAAATCA
ACGGGACTTTCCAAAATGTCGTAATAACCCCGCCCCGTTGACGCAAATGGGCGGTAGGCGTGTACGGTGG
GAGGTCTATATAAGCAGAGCTCGTTTAGTGAACCGTCAGATCACTAGAAGCTTTATTGCGGTAGTTTATC
ACAGTTAAATTGCTAACGCAGTCAGTGCTTCTGACACAACAGTCTCGAACTTAAGCTGCAGAAGTTGGTC
GTGAGGCACTGGGCAGGTAAGTATCAAGGTTACAAGACAGGTTTAAGGAGACCAATAGAAACTGGGCTTG
TCGAGACAGAGAAGACTCTTGCGTTTCTGATAGGCACCTATTGGTCTTACTGACATCCACTTTGCCTTTC
TCTCCACAGGTGTCCACTCCCAGTTCAATTACAGCTCTTAAGGCTAGAGTACTTAATACGACTCACTATA
GGCTAGCATGAATGGCACAGAAGGCCCTAACTTCTACGTGCCCTTCTCCAATGCGACGGGTGTGGTACGC
GAATTCACGCGTATGATGTTCAGTCCCAACCAGACAGAAGTGACAGAGTTTATACTAGAAGGGTTTTCAG
AACATGCTACTCTAAGACTTCTCCTGACAGGCTGCTTCCTGTCCCTCTACACAATCGCTCTAATGGGCAA
CATTGTTATCATTGCTTTGGTCACCTCCAGCACTGGGCTCCACAGTCCCATGTACTTTTTCCTGTGCAAC
CTGGCCACCATGGACATTGTGTGCACCTCCTCTGTGATTCCTAAGGCCCTGATTGGCCTAGTGTCTGAAG
AAAACACCATCTCCTTCAAAGGATGCATGGCTCAGCTCTTCTTTCTTCTGTGGTCCTTGTCTTCGGAGCT
GCTGCTGCTCACGGTCATGGCCTATGACCGCTATGTGGCCATCTGCTTTCCCCTGCACTACAGCTCTAGA
ATGAGCCCACAGCTCTGTGGGGCCCTGGCCGTGGGTGTATGGTCCATCTGTGCTGTGAATGCATCTGTGC
ACACTGGCCTGATGACACGGCTGTCATTCTGTGGCCCCAAGGTCATCACCCACTTCTTCTGTGAGATTCC
CCCACTCCTCCTGCTTTCCTGTAGTCCCACATACATTAATAGCGTTATGACACTTGTGGCAGATGCCTTT
TATGGGTGCATCAACTTTGTGCTAACCTTGTTATCCTATGGCTGCATCATTGCCAGTGTTCTGCGCATGC
GTTCTGCTGAGGGCAAGAGGAAGGCCTTTTCTACCTGTTCATCCCACCTCATCGTGGTCTCAGTGTACTA
CTCATCTGTGTTCTGTGCCTATGTCAGTCCTGCCTCCAGCTACAGCCCAGAAAGAAGCAAAGTTACCTCC
GTGCTGTACTCGATCCTCAGCCCAACCCTGAACCCCCTCATCTATACACTAAGGAACAAGGATGTCAAAC
TCGCCCTGGGAAGACTCTTGCCCTTTTTCCCCAAGTAGGCGGCCGCTTCGAGCAGACATGATAAGATACA
TTGATGAGTTTGGACAAACCACAACTAGAATGCAGTGAAAAAAATGCTTTATTTGTGAAATTTGTGATGC
TATTGCTTTATTTGTAACCATTATAAGCTGCAATAAACAAGTTAACAACAACAATTGCATTCATTTTATG
TTTCAGGTTCAGGGGGAGATGTGGGAGGTTTTTTAAAGCAAGTAAAACCTCTACAAATGTGGTAAAATCG
ATAAGGATCCGGGCTGGCGTAATAGCGAAGAGGCCCGCACCGATCGCCCTTCCCAACAGTTGCGCAGCCT
GAATGGCGAATGG
[124 nt withheld, positions 2394-2517]
C
[91 nt withheld, positions 2519-2609]
A
[49 nt withheld, positions 2611-2659]
CCTTTGACGTTGGAGTCCACGTTCTTT
[37 nt withheld, positions 2687-2723]
ACCCTATCTCGGTCTATTCTTTTGATTTATAAGGGATTTTGCCGATTTCGGCCTATTGGTTAAAAAATGA
GCTGATTTAACAAAAATTTAACGCGAATTTTAACAAAATATTAACGCTTACAATTTCCTGATGCGGTATT
TTCTCCTTACGCATCTGTGCGGTATTTCACACCGCATATGGTGCACTCTCAGTACAATCTGCTCTGATGC
CGCATAGTTAAGCCAGCCCCGACACCCGCCAACACCCGCTGACGCGCCCTGACGGGCTTGTCTGCTCCCG
GCATCCGCTTACAGACAAGCTGTGACCGTCTCCGGGAGCTGCATGTGTCAGAGGTTTTCACCGTCATCAC
CGAAACGCGCGAGACGAAAGGGCCTCGTGATACGCCTATTTTTATAGGTTAATGTCATGATAATAATGGT
TTCTTAGACGTCAGGTGGCACTTTTCGGGGAAATGTGCGCGGAACCCCTATTTGTTTATTTTTCTAAATA
CATTCAAATATGTATCCGCTCATGAGACAATAACCCTGATAAATGCTTCAATAATATTGAAAAAGGAAGA
GTATGAGTATTCAACATTTCCGTGTCGCCCTTATTCCCTTTTTTGCGGCATTTTGCCTTCCTGTTTTTGC
TCACCCAGAAACGCTGGTGAAAGTAAAAGATGCTGAAGATCAGTTGGGTGCACGAGTGGGTTACATCGAA
CTGGATCTCAACAGCGGTAAGATCCTTGAGAGTTTTCGCCCCGAAGAACGTTTTCCAATGATGAGCACTT
TTAAAGTTCTGCTATGTGGCGCGGTATTATCCCGTATTGACGCCGGGCAAGAGCAACTCGGTCGCCGCAT
ACACTATTCTCAGAATGACTTGGTTGAGTACTCACCAGTCACAGAAAAGCATCTTACGGATGGCATGACA
GTAAGAGAATTATGCAGTGCTGCCATAACCATGAGTGATAACACTGCGGCCAACTTACTTCTGACAACGA
TCGGAGGACCGAAGGAGCTAACCGCTTTTTTGCACAACATGGGGGATCATGTAACTCGCCTTGATCGTTG
GGAACCGGAGCTGAATGAAGCCATACCAAACGACGAGCGTGACACCACGATGCCTGTAGCAATGGCAACA
ACGTTGCGCAAACTATTAACTGGCGAACTACTTACTCTAGCTTCCCGGCAACAATTAATAGACTGGATGG
AGGCGGATAAAGTTGCAGGACCACTTCTGCGCTCGGCCCTTCCGGCTGGCTGGTTTATTGCTGATAAATC
TGGAGCCGGTGAGCGTGGGTCTCGCGGTATCATTGCAGCACTGGGGCCAGATGGTAAGCCCTCCCGTATC
GTAGTTATCTACACGACGGGGAGTCAGGCAACTATGGATGAACGAAATAGACAGATCGCTGAGATAGGTG
CCTCACTGATTAAGCATTGGTAACTGTCAGACCAAGTTTACTCATATATACTTTAGATTGATTTAAAACT
TCATTTTTAATTTAAAAGGATCTAGGTGAAGATCCTTTTTGATAATCTCATGACCAAAATCCCTTAACGT
GAGTTTTCGTTCCACTGAGCGTCAGACCCCGTAGAAAAGATCAAAGGATCTTCTTGAGATCCTTTTTTTC
TGCGCGTAATCTGCTGCTTGCAAACAAAAAAACCACCGCTACCAGCGGTGGTTTGTTTGCCGGATCAAGA
GCTACCAACTCTTTTTCCGAAGGTAACTGGCTTCAGCAGAGCGCAGATACCAAATACTGTTCTTCTAGTG
TAGCCGTAGTTAGGCCACCACTTCAAGAACTCTGTAGCACCGCCTACATACCTCGCTCTGCTAATCCTGT
TACCAGTGGCTGCTGCCAGTGGCGATAAGTCGTGTCTTACCGGGTTGGACTCAAGACGATAGTTACCGGA
TAAGGCGCAGCGGTCGGGCTGAACGGGGGGTTCGTGCACACAGCCCAGCTTGGAGCGAACGACCTACACC
GAACTGAGATACCTACAGCGTGAGCTATGAGAAAGCGCCACGCTTCCCGAAGGGAGAAAGGCGGACAGGT
ATCCGGTAAGCGGCAGGGTCGGAACAGGAGAGCGCACGAGGGAGCTTCCAGGGGGAAACGCCTGGTATCT
TTATAGTCCTGTCGGGTTTCGCCACCTCTGACTTGAGCGTCGATTTTTGTGATGCTCGTCAGGGGGGCGG
AGCCTATGGAAAAACGCCAGCAACGCGGCCTTTTTACGGTTCCTGGCCTTTTGCTGGCCTTTTGCTCACA
TGGCTCGACAGATCT
Features (pLannotate 1.2.2; 14 found; start..end, strand, type, name):
    140..517     +  enhancer       CMV enhancer: human cytomegalovirus immediate early enhancer
    519..718     +  promoter       CMV promoter: human cytomegalovirus (CMV) immediate early promoter
    857..989     +  intron         chimeric intron: chimera between introns from human β-globin and immunoglobulin heavy chain genes
   1034..1052    +  promoter       T7 promoter: promoter for bacteriophage T7 RNA polymerase
   1130..2059    +  CDS            OR13A1 (fragment): O13A1_HUMAN - Experimental evidence at transcript level: Swiss-Prot protein existence level 2. Odorant receptor. From Homo sapiens (Human).
   2092..2213    -  polyA_signal   SV40 poly(A) signal: SV40 polyadenylation signal
   2236..2304    -  CDS            large T antigen (fragment): large T antigen from SV40 (simian virus 40)
   2323..2390    +  CDS            lacZα (fragment): LacZα fragment of β-galactosidase; lacZ fragment
   2394..2822    +  rep_origin     f1 ori (sequence partly withheld): f1 bacteriophage origin of replication; arrow indicates direction of (+) strand synthesis
   2850..2949    -  misc_feature   bom (fragment): basis of mobility region from pBR322
   3051..3086    -  CDS            rop (fragment): Rop protein, which maintains plasmids at low copy number; rop
   3181..3285    +  promoter       AmpR promoter: bla
   3286..4146    +  CDS            AmpR: β-lactamase; bla; confers resistance to ampicillin, carbenicillin, and related antibiotics
   4317..4905    +  rep_origin     ori: high-copy-number ColE1/pMB1/pBR322/pUC origin of replication
