[The description below was written by a language model from this plasmid's Addgene catalogue record and pLannotate feature annotations shown in this document.]
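Description:
pCI-MOR253-1 is a mammalian expression plasmid built on the Promega pCI backbone that carries the coding sequence of the mouse olfactory receptor MOR253-1 (Olfr61). The insert is listed as 936 bp and was cloned between NheI and NotI sites, both of which are retained. The depositor's full sequence is 4,978 nt. In bacteria the plasmid is maintained through a ColE1/pUC-type origin and selected with ampicillin via the β-lactamase gene. An f1 origin is also present, which can support single-stranded DNA production. The short lacZα, rop, bom and SV40 large T antigen fragments in the feature table appear to be backbone remnants rather than functional elements.

Expression in mammalian cells is driven by the human cytomegalovirus immediate-early enhancer and promoter. This is followed by a chimeric β-globin/immunoglobulin heavy chain intron, a standard part included to improve transcript processing and expression level, and the transcript ends at an SV40 polyadenylation signal. A T7 promoter lies just upstream of the insert; it serves as a sequencing primer site and could support in vitro transcription. The receptor carries an N-terminal Rho tag, a rhodopsin-derived leader commonly added to odorant receptors to aid cell-surface expression and detection in heterologous cells. The automated annotation labels the open reading frame as a fragment of human OR13A1. This most likely reflects homology to the nearest database entry, since the catalogue identifies the insert as the mouse gene. The associated publication concerns odor coding by a mammalian receptor repertoire, which suggests the plasmid is used to express this receptor in cultured cells so that its odorant responses can be tested.
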