Addgene plasmid #22368: pCI-MOR253-1
Depositing lab: Hiroaki Matsunami. Depositing organization: Duke University. Publication: Odor coding by a Mammalian receptor repertoire. Saito H, Chi Q, Zhuang H, Matsunami H, Mainland JD. Sci Signal. 2009 . 2(60):ra9. 10.1126/scisignal.2000016 PubMed 19261596.
Backbone
  Vector backbone: pCI
  Backbone manufacturer: Promega
  Backbone size w/o insert (bp): 4006
  Vector type: Mammalian Expression
Growth in bacteria
  Bacterial resistance: Ampicillin, 100 μg/mL
  Growth temperature: 37°C
  Growth strain: DH5alpha
  Copy number: Unknown
Gene/Insert
  Gene/Insert name: MOR253-1 (alt name: Mus musculus olfactory receptor 61)
  Species: M. musculus (mouse)
  Insert size (bp): 936
  GenBank ID: NM_146964
  Entrez Gene: Olfr61 (a.k.a. IH7, MOR253-1)
  Tag / fusion protein: Rho (N terminal on insert)
  Cloning method: Restriction Enzyme; 5′ cloning site NheI (not destroyed); 3′ cloning site NotI (not destroyed)
  Sequencing primers: 5′ T7; 3′ EBV-rev
Terms and licenses: Academic/Nonprofit Terms; Industry Terms: Not Available to Industry
How to cite: pCI-MOR253-1 was a gift from Hiroaki Matsunami (Addgene plasmid # 22368 ; http://n2t.net/addgene:22368 ; RRID:Addgene_22368)
