>Addgene plasmid #22368 | pCI-MOR253-1 | addgene partial sequence | sequence record 28201 | 22368 with T7
GCCTACTTCTACGTGCCCTTCTCCAATGCGACGGGTGTGGTACGCGAATTCACGCGTATGATGTTCAGTC
CCAACCAGACAGAAGTGACAGAGTTTATACTAGAAGGGTTTTCAGAACATGCTACTCTAAGACTTCTCCT
GACAGGCTGCTTCCTGTCCCTCTACACAATCGCTCTAATGGGCAACATTGTTATCATTGCTTTGGTCACC
TCCAGCACTGGGCTCCACAGTCCCATGTACTTTTTCCTGTGCAACCTGGCCACCATGGACATTGTGTGCA
CCTCCTCTGTGATTCCTAAGGCCCTGATTGGCCTAGTGTCTGAAGAAAACACCATCTCCTTCAAAGGATG
CATGGCTCAGCTCTTCTTTCTTCTGTGGTCCTTGTCTTCGGAGCTGCTGCTGCTCACGGTCATGGCCTAT
GACCGCTATGTGGCCATCTGCTTTCCCCTGCACTACAGCTCTAGAATGAGCCCACAGCTCTGTGGGGCCC
TGGCCGTGGGTGTATGGTCCATCTGTGCTGTGAATGCATCTGTGCACACTGGCCTGATGACACGGCTGTC
ATTCTGTGGCCCCAAGGTCATCACCCACTTCTTCTGTGAGATTCCCCCACTCCTCCTGCTTTCCTGTAGT
CCCACATACAT
